Addgene plasmid #71217: pLenti-EF1a-SPdCas9-DNMT3B-2A-Blast
Purpose: dCas9 fused to human DNMT3B catalytic domain
Depositing lab: Yonglun Luo. Depositing organization: Aarhus University. Publication: Genome-wide determination of on-target and off-target characteristics for RNA-guided DNA methylation by dCas9 methyltransferases. Lin L, Liu Y, Xu F, Huang J, Daugaard TF, Petersen TS, Hansen B, Ye L, Zhou Q, Fang F, Yang L, Li S, Floe L, Jensen KT, Shrock E, Chen F, Yang H, Wang J, Liu X, Xu X, Bolund L, Nielsen AL, Luo Y. Gigascience. 2018 Mar 1;7(3):1-19. doi: 10.1093/gigascience/giy011. PubMed 29635374.
Backbone
  Vector backbone: 3rd generation lentiviral vector
  Total vector size (bp): 14877
  Vector type: Mammalian Expression, Lentiviral, CRISPR
Growth in bacteria
  Bacterial resistance: Ampicillin, 100 μg/mL
  Growth temperature: 37°C
  Growth strain: NEB Stable
  Copy number: High Copy
Gene/Insert
  Gene/Insert name: dSpCas9-DNMT3B catalytic domain
  Species: Synthetic
Terms and licenses: Academic/Nonprofit Terms; Industry Terms: Not Available to Industry
How to cite: pLenti-EF1a-SPdCas9-DNMT3B-2A-Blast was a gift from Yonglun Luo (Addgene plasmid # 71217 ; http://n2t.net/addgene:71217 ; RRID:Addgene_71217)
