[The description below was written by a language model from this plasmid's Addgene catalogue record.]
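Description:
pLenti-EF1a-SPdCas9-DNMT3B-2A-Blast is a third-generation lentiviral transfer plasmid of about 14.9 kb, catalogued for mammalian expression and CRISPR applications. It is propagated in bacteria as a high-copy plasmid under ampicillin selection. The use of a recombination-deficient strain is typical for lentiviral vectors, whose repeated LTR sequences are prone to rearrangement. As a third-generation design, it needs packaging and envelope functions supplied in trans to make replication-incompetent particles, which then integrate the cassette into target cells. No feature table accompanies the record, so the exact arrangement of LTRs, packaging signal and other viral elements is not documented here.

The payload is a synthetic fusion of catalytically dead Streptococcus pyogenes Cas9 (dCas9) to the catalytic domain of the human de novo DNA methyltransferase DNMT3B. The plasmid name indicates that this fusion is driven by the EF1a promoter, a strong constitutive promoter that works in many mammalian cell types. The name also indicates a 2A self-cleaving peptide linking the fusion to a blasticidin resistance gene. With this layout, a single transcript yields both proteins, and blasticidin selection enriches for transduced cells that express the fusion. Any linkers, nuclear localisation signals or epitope tags are not stated.

Because dCas9 binds DNA under guide RNA direction without cutting it, the fusion can bring methyltransferase activity to chosen genomic loci and deposit CpG methylation there. The record does not mention a guide RNA cassette, so guides presumably come from a separate construct. The associated study used such dCas9 methyltransferases to examine on-target and off-target methylation genome-wide.
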