>Addgene plasmid #71217 | pLenti-EF1a-SPdCas9-DNMT3B-2A-Blast | addgene full sequence | sequence record 213292 | Addgene NGS Result
GTCGACGGATCGGGAGATCTCCCGATCCCCTATGGTGCACTCTCAGTACAATCTGCTCTGATGCCGCATA
GTTAAGCCAGTATCTGCTCCCTGCTTGTGTGTTGGAGGTCGCTGAGTAGTGCGCGAGCAAAATTTAAGCT
ACAACAAGGCAAGGCTTGACCGACAATTGCATGAAGAATCTGCTTAGGGTTAGGCGTTTTGCGCTGCTTC
GCGATGTACGGGCCAGATATACGCGTTGACATTGATTATTGACTAGTTATTAATAGTAATCAATTACGGG
GTCATTAGTTCATAGCCCATATATGGAGTTCCGCGTTACATAACTTACGGTAAATGGCCCGCCTGGCTGA
CCGCCCAACGACCCCCGCCCATTGACGTCAATAATGACGTATGTTCCCATAGTAACGCCAATAGGGACTT
TCCATTGACGTCAATGGGTGGAGTATTTACGGTAAACTGCCCACTTGGCAGTACATCAAGTGTATCATAT
GCCAAGTACGCCCCCTATTGACGTCAATGACGGTAAATGGCCCGCCTGGCATTATGCCCAGTACATGACC
TTATGGGACTTTCCTACTTGGCAGTACATCTACGTATTAGTCATCGCTATTACCATGGTGATGCGGTTTT
GGCAGTACATCAATGGGCGTGGATAGCGGTTTGACTCACGGGGATTTCCAAGTCTCCACCCCATTGACGT
CAATGGGAGTTTGTTTTGGCACCAAAATCAACGGGACTTTCCAAAATGTCGTAACAACTCCGCCCCATTG
ACGCAAATGGGCGGTAGGCGTGTACGGTGGGAGGTCTATATAAGCAGCGCGTTTTGCCTGTACTGGGTCT
CTCTGGTTAGACCAGATCTGAGCCTGGGAGCTCTCTGGCTAACTAGGGAACCCACTGCTTAAGCCTCAAT
AAAGCTTGCCTTGAGTGCTTCAAGTAGTGTGTGCCCGTCTGTTGTGTGACTCTGGTAACTAGAGATCCCT
CAGACCCTTTTAGTCAGTGTGGAAAATCTCTAGCAGTGGCGCCCGAACAGGGACTTGAAAGCGAAAGGGA
AACCAGAGGAGCTCTCTCGACGCAGGACTCGGCTTGCTGAAGCGCGCACGGCAAGAGGCGAGGGGCGGCG
ACTGGTGAGTACGCCAAAAATTTTGACTAGCGGAGGCTAGAAGGAGAGAGATGGGTGCGAGAGCGTCAGT
ATTAAGCGGGGGAGAATTAGATCGCGATGGGAAAAAATTCGGTTAAGGCCAGGGGGAAAGAAAAAATATA
AATTAAAACATATAGTATGGGCAAGCAGGGAGCTAGAACGATTCGCAGTTAATCCTGGCCTGTTAGAAAC
ATCAGAAGGCTGTAGACAAATACTGGGACAGCTACAACCATCCCTTCAGACAGGATCAGAAGAACTTAGA
TCATTATATAATACAGTAGCAACCCTCTATTGTGTGCATCAAAGGATAGAGATAAAAGACACCAAGGAAG
CTTTAGACAAGATAGAGGAAGAGCAAAACAAAAGTAAGACCACCGCACAGCAAGCGGCCGCTGATCTTCA
GACCTGGAGGAGGAGATATGAGGGACAATTGGAGAAGTGAATTATATAAATATAAAGTAGTAAAAATTGA
ACCATTAGGAGTAGCACCCACCAAGGCAAAGAGAAGAGTGGTGCAGAGAGAAAAAAGAGCAGTGGGAATA
GGAGCTTTGTTCCTTGGGTTCTTGGGAGCAGCAGGAAGCACTATGGGCGCAGCGTCAATGACGCTGACGG
TACAGGCCAGACAATTATTGTCTGGTATAGTGCAGCAGCAGAACAATTTGCTGAGGGCTATTGAGGCGCA
ACAGCATCTGTTGCAACTCACAGTCTGGGGCATCAAGCAGCTCCAGGCAAGAATCCTGGCTGTGGAAAGA
TACCTAAAGGATCAACAGCTCCTGGGGATTTGGGGTTGCTCTGGAAAACTCATTTGCACCACTGCTGTGC
CTTGGAATGCTAGTTGGAGTAATAAATCTCTGGAACAGATTTGGAATCACACGACCTGGATGGAGTGGGA
CAGAGAAATTAACAATTACACAAGCTTAATACACTCCTTAATTGAAGAATCGCAAAACCAGCAAGAAAAG
AATGAACAAGAATTATTGGAATTAGATAAATGGGCAAGTTTGTGGAATTGGTTTAACATAACAAATTGGC
TGTGGTATATAAAATTATTCATAATGATAGTAGGAGGCTTGGTAGGTTTAAGAATAGTTTTTGCTGTACT
TTCTATAGTGAATAGAGTTAGGCAGGGATATTCACCATTATCGTTTCAGACCCACCTCCCAACCCCGAGG
GGACCCGACAGGCCCGAAGGAATAGAAGAAGAAGGTGGAGAGAGAGACAGAGACAGATCCATTCGATTAG
TGAACGGATCGGCACTGCGTGCGCCAATTCTGCAGACAAATGGCAGTATTCATCCACAATTTTAAAAGAA
AAGGGGGGATTGGGGGGTACAGTGCAGGGGAAAGAATAGTAGACATAATAGCAACAGACATACAAACTAA
AGAATTACAAAAACAAATTACAAAAATTCAAAATTTTCGGGTTTATTACAGGGACAGCAGAGATCCAGTT
TGGTTAATTAGCTAGCTGCAAAGATGGATAAAGTTTTAAACAGAGAGGAATCTTTGCAGCTAATGGACCT
TCTAGGTCTTGAAAGGAGTGGGAATTGGCTCCGGTGCCCGTCAGTGGGCAGAGCGCACATCGCCCACAGT
CCCCGAGAAGTTGGGGGGAGGGGTCGGCAATTGAACCGGTGCCTAGAGAAGGTGGCGCGGGGTAAACTGG
GAAAGTGATGTCGTGTACTGGCTCCGCCTTTTTCCCGAGGGTGGGGGAGAACCGTATATAAGTGCAGTAG
TCGCCGTGAACGTTCTTTTTCGCAACGGGTTTGCCGCCAGAACACAGGTAAGTGCCGTGTGTGGTTCCCG
CGGGCCTGGCCTCTTTACGGGTTATGGCCCTTGCGTGCCTTGAATTACTTCCACCTGGCTGCAGTACGTG
ATTCTTGATCCCGAGCTTCGGGTTGGAAGTGGGTGGGAGAGTTCGAGGCCTTGCGCTTAAGGAGCCCCTT
CGCCTCGTGCTTGAGTTGAGGCCTGGCCTGGGCGCTGGGGCCGCCGCGTGCGAATCTGGTGGCACCTTCG
CGCCTGTCTCGCTGCTTTCGATAAGTCTCTAGCCATTTAAAATTTTTGATGACCTGCTGCGACGCTTTTT
TTCTGGCAAGATAGTCTTGTAAATGCGGGCCAAGATCTGCACACTGGTATTTCGGTTTTTGGGGCCGCGG
GCGGCGACGGGGCCCGTGCGTCCCAGCGCACATGTTCGGCGAGGCGGGGCCTGCGAGCGCGGCCACCGAG
AATCGGACGGGGGTAGTCTCAAGCTGGCCGGCCTGCTCTGGTGCCTGGCCTCGCGCCGCCGTGTATCGCC
CCGCCCTGGGCGGCAAGGCTGGCCCGGTCGGCACCAGTTGCGTGAGCGGAAAGATGGCCGCTTCCCGGCC
CTGCTGCAGGGAGCTCAAAATGGAGGACGCGGCGCTCGGGAGAGCGGGCGGGTGAGTCACCCACACAAAG
GAAAAGGGCCTTTCCGTCCTCAGCCGTCGCTTCATGTGACTCCACGGAGTACCGGGCGCCGTCCAGGCAC
CTCGATTAGTTCTCGAGCTTTTGGAGTACGTCGTCTTTAGGTTGGGGGGAGGGGTTTTATGCGATGGAGT
TTCCCCACACTGAGTGGGTGGAGACTGAAGTTAGGCCAGCTTGGCACTTGATGTAATTCTCCTTGGAATT
TGCCCTTTTTGAGTTTGGATCTTGGTTCATTCTCAAGCCTCAGACAGTGGTTCAAAGTTTTTTTCTTCCA
TTTCAGGTGTCGTGACGTACGGCCACCATGAAAAGGCCGGCGGCCACGAAAAAGGCCGGCCAGGCAAAAA
AGAAAAAGGACAAGAAGTACAGCATCGGCCTGGCCATCGGCACCAACTCTGTGGGCTGGGCCGTGATCAC
CGACGAGTACAAGGTGCCCAGCAAGAAATTCAAGGTGCTGGGCAACACCGACCGGCACAGCATCAAGAAG
AACCTGATCGGAGCCCTGCTGTTCGACAGCGGCGAAACAGCCGAGGCCACCCGGCTGAAGAGAACCGCCA
GAAGAAGATACACCAGACGGAAGAACCGGATCTGCTATCTGCAAGAGATCTTCAGCAACGAGATGGCCAA
GGTGGACGACAGCTTCTTCCACAGACTGGAAGAGTCCTTCCTGGTGGAAGAGGATAAGAAGCACGAGCGG
CACCCCATCTTCGGCAACATCGTGGACGAGGTGGCCTACCACGAGAAGTACCCCACCATCTACCACCTGA
GAAAGAAACTGGTGGACAGCACCGACAAGGCCGACCTGCGGCTGATCTATCTGGCCCTGGCCCACATGAT
CAAGTTCCGGGGCCACTTCCTGATCGAGGGCGACCTGAACCCCGACAACAGCGACGTGGACAAGCTGTTC
ATCCAGCTGGTGCAGACCTACAACCAGCTGTTCGAGGAAAACCCCATCAACGCCAGCGGCGTGGACGCCA
AGGCCATCCTGTCTGCCAGACTGAGCAAGAGCAGACGGCTGGAAAATCTGATCGCCCAGCTGCCCGGCGA
GAAGAAGAATGGCCTGTTCGGCAACCTGATTGCCCTGAGCCTGGGCCTGACCCCCAACTTCAAGAGCAAC
TTCGACCTGGCCGAGGATGCCAAACTGCAGCTGAGCAAGGACACCTACGACGACGACCTGGACAACCTGC
TGGCCCAGATCGGCGACCAGTACGCCGACCTGTTTCTGGCCGCCAAGAACCTGTCCGACGCCATCCTGCT
GAGCGACATCCTGAGAGTGAACACCGAGATCACCAAGGCCCCCCTGAGCGCCTCTATGATCAAGAGATAC
GACGAGCACCACCAGGACCTGACCCTGCTGAAAGCTCTCGTGCGGCAGCAGCTGCCTGAGAAGTACAAAG
AGATTTTCTTCGACCAGAGCAAGAACGGCTACGCCGGCTACATTGACGGCGGAGCCAGCCAGGAAGAGTT
CTACAAGTTCATCAAGCCCATCCTGGAAAAGATGGACGGCACCGAGGAACTGCTCGTGAAGCTGAACAGA
GAGGACCTGCTGCGGAAGCAGCGGACCTTCGACAACGGCAGCATCCCCCACCAGATCCACCTGGGAGAGC
TGCACGCCATTCTGCGGCGGCAGGAAGATTTTTACCCATTCCTGAAGGACAACCGGGAAAAGATCGAGAA
GATCCTGACCTTCCGCATCCCCTACTACGTGGGCCCTCTGGCCAGGGGAAACAGCAGATTCGCCTGGATG
ACCAGAAAGAGCGAGGAAACCATCACCCCCTGGAACTTCGAGGAAGTGGTGGACAAGGGCGCTTCCGCCC
AGAGCTTCATCGAGCGGATGACCAACTTCGATAAGAACCTGCCCAACGAGAAGGTGCTGCCCAAGCACAG
CCTGCTGTACGAGTACTTCACCGTGTATAACGAGCTGACCAAAGTGAAATACGTGACCGAGGGAATGAGA
AAGCCCGCCTTCCTGAGCGGCGAGCAGAAAAAGGCCATCGTGGACCTGCTGTTCAAGACCAACCGGAAAG
TGACCGTGAAGCAGCTGAAAGAGGACTACTTCAAGAAAATCGAGTGCTTCGACTCCGTGGAAATCTCCGG
CGTGGAAGATCGGTTCAACGCCTCCCTGGGCACATACCACGATCTGCTGAAAATTATCAAGGACAAGGAC
TTCCTGGACAATGAGGAAAACGAGGACATTCTGGAAGATATCGTGCTGACCCTGACACTGTTTGAGGACA
GAGAGATGATCGAGGAACGGCTGAAAACCTATGCCCACCTGTTCGACGACAAAGTGATGAAGCAGCTGAA
GCGGCGGAGATACACCGGCTGGGGCAGGCTGAGCCGGAAGCTGATCAACGGCATCCGGGACAAGCAGTCC
GGCAAGACAATCCTGGATTTCCTGAAGTCCGACGGCTTCGCCAACAGAAACTTCATGCAGCTGATCCACG
ACGACAGCCTGACCTTTAAAGAGGACATCCAGAAAGCCCAGGTGTCCGGCCAGGGCGATAGCCTGCACGA
GCACATTGCCAATCTGGCCGGCAGCCCCGCCATTAAGAAGGGCATCCTGCAGACAGTGAAGGTGGTGGAC
GAGCTCGTGAAAGTGATGGGCCGGCACAAGCCCGAGAACATCGTGATCGAAATGGCCAGAGAGAACCAGA
CCACCCAGAAGGGACAGAAGAACAGCCGCGAGAGAATGAAGCGGATCGAAGAGGGCATCAAAGAGCTGGG
CAGCCAGATCCTGAAAGAACACCCCGTGGAAAACACCCAGCTGCAGAACGAGAAGCTGTACCTGTACTAC
CTGCAGAATGGGCGGGATATGTACGTGGACCAGGAACTGGACATCAACCGGCTGTCCGACTACGATGTGG
ACCACATCGTGCCTCAGAGCTTTCTGAAGGACGACTCCATCGACAACAAGGTGCTGACCAGAAGCGACAA
GGCCCGGGGCAAGAGCGACAACGTGCCCTCCGAAGAGGTCGTGAAGAAGATGAAGAACTACTGGCGGCAG
CTGCTGAACGCCAAGCTGATTACCCAGAGAAAGTTCGACAATCTGACCAAGGCCGAGAGAGGCGGCCTGA
GCGAACTGGATAAGGCCGGCTTCATCAAGAGACAGCTGGTGGAAACCCGGCAGATCACAAAGCACGTGGC
ACAGATCCTGGACTCCCGGATGAACACTAAGTACGACGAGAATGACAAGCTGATCCGGGAAGTGAAAGTG
ATCACCCTGAAGTCCAAGCTGGTGTCCGATTTCCGGAAGGATTTCCAGTTTTACAAAGTGCGCGAGATCA
ACAACTACCACCACGCCCACGACGCCTACCTGAACGCCGTCGTGGGAACCGCCCTGATCAAAAAGTACCC
TAAGCTGGAAAGCGAGTTCGTGTACGGCGACTACAAGGTGTACGACGTGCGGAAGATGATCGCCAAGAGC
GAGCAGGAAATCGGCAAGGCTACCGCCAAGTACTTCTTCTACAGCAACATCATGAACTTTTTCAAGACCG
AGATTACCCTGGCCAACGGCGAGATCCGGAAGCGGCCTCTGATCGAGACAAACGGCGAAACCGGGGAGAT
CGTGTGGGATAAGGGCCGGGATTTTGCCACCGTGCGGAAAGTGCTGAGCATGCCCCAAGTGAATATCGTG
AAAAAGACCGAGGTGCAGACAGGCGGCTTCAGCAAAGAGTCTATCCTGCCCAAGAGGAACAGCGATAAGC
TGATCGCCAGAAAGAAGGACTGGGACCCTAAGAAGTACGGCGGCTTCGACAGCCCCACCGTGGCCTATTC
TGTGCTGGTGGTGGCCAAAGTGGAAAAGGGCAAGTCCAAGAAACTGAAGAGTGTGAAAGAGCTGCTGGGG
ATCACCATCATGGAAAGAAGCAGCTTCGAGAAGAATCCCATCGACTTTCTGGAAGCCAAGGGCTACAAAG
AAGTGAAAAAGGACCTGATCATCAAGCTGCCTAAGTACTCCCTGTTCGAGCTGGAAAACGGCCGGAAGAG
AATGCTGGCCTCTGCCGGCGAACTGCAGAAGGGAAACGAACTGGCCCTGCCCTCCAAATATGTGAACTTC
CTGTACCTGGCCAGCCACTATGAGAAGCTGAAGGGCTCCCCCGAGGATAATGAGCAGAAACAGCTGTTTG
TGGAACAGCACAAGCACTACCTGGACGAGATCATCGAGCAGATCAGCGAGTTCTCCAAGAGAGTGATCCT
GGCCGACGCTAATCTGGACAAAGTGCTGTCCGCCTACAACAAGCACCGGGATAAGCCCATCAGAGAGCAG
GCCGAGAATATCATCCACCTGTTTACCCTGACCAATCTGGGAGCCCCTGCCGCCTTCAAGTACTTTGACA
CCACCATCGACCGGAAGAGGTACACCAGCACCAAAGAGGTGCTGGACGCCACCCTGATCCACCAGAGCAT
CACCGGCCTGTACGAGACACGGATCGACCTGTCTCAGCTGGGAGGCGACAGCGCTGGAGGAGGTGGAAGC
GGAGGAGGAGGAAGCGGAGGAGGAGGTAGCGGACCTAAGAAAAAGAGGAAGGTGGCGGCCGCTGGATCCG
TCCTGCGGCGCCGGAAGGACTGGAACGTGCGCCTGCAGGCCTTCTTCACCAGTGACACGGGGCTTGAATA
TGAAGCCCCCAAGCTGTACCCTGCCATTCCCGCAGCCCGAAGGCGGCCCATTCGAGTCCTGTCATTGTTT
GATGGCATCGCGACAGGCTACCTAGTCCTCAAAGAGTTGGGCATAAAGGTAGGAAAGTACGTCGCTTCTG
AAGTGTGTGAGGAGTCCATTGCTGTTGGAACCGTGAAGCACGAGGGGAATATCAAATACGTGAACGACGT
GAGGAACATCACAAAGAAAAATATTGAAGAATGGGGCCCATTTGACTTGGTGATTGGCGGAAGCCCATGC
AACGATCTCTCAAATGTGAATCCAGCCAGGAAAGGCCTGTATGAGGGTACAGGCCGGCTCTTCTTCGAAT
TTTACCACCTGCTGAATTACTCACGCCCCAAGGAGGGTGATGACCGGCCGTTCTTCTGGATGTTTGAGAA
TGTTGTAGCCATGAAGGTTGGCGACAAGAGGGACATCTCACGGTTCCTGGAGTGTAATCCAGTGATGATT
GATGCCATCAAAGTTTCTGCTGCTCACAGGGCCCGATACTTCTGGGGCAACCTACCCGGGATGAACAGGC
CCGTGATAGCATCAAAGAATGATAAACTCGAGCTGCAGGACTGCTTGGAATACAATAGGATAGCCAAGTT
AAAGAAAGTACAGACAATAACCACCAAGTCGAACTCGATCAAACAGGGGAAAAACCAACTTTTCCCTGTT
GTCATGAATGGCAAAGAAGATGTTTTGTGGTGCACTGAGCTCGAAAGGATCTTTGGCTTTCCTGTGCACT
ACACAGACGTGTCCAACATGGGCCGTGGTGCCCGCCAGAAGCTGCTGGGAAGGTCCTGGAGCGTGCCTGT
CATCCGACACCTCTTCGCCCCTCTGAAGGACTACTTTGCATGTGAATGTACAGGCAGTGGAGAGGGCAGA
GGAAGTCTGCTAACATGCGGTGACGTCGAGGAGAATCCTGGCCCAATGGCCAAGCCTTTGTCTCAAGAAG
AATCCACCCTCATTGAAAGAGCAACGGCTACAATCAACAGCATCCCCATCTCTGAAGACTACAGCGTCGC
CAGCGCAGCTCTCTCTAGCGACGGCCGCATCTTCACTGGTGTCAATGTATATCATTTTACTGGGGGACCT
TGTGCAGAACTCGTGGTGCTGGGCACTGCTGCTGCTGCGGCAGCTGGCAACCTGACTTGTATCGTCGCGA
TCGGAAATGAGAACAGGGGCATCTTGAGCCCCTGCGGACGGTGCCGACAGGTGCTTCTCGATCTGCATCC
TGGGATCAAAGCCATAGTGAAGGACAGTGATGGACAGCCGACGGCAGTTGGGATTCGTGAATTGCTGCCC
TCTGGTTATGTGTGGGAGGGCTAAGAATTCGATATCAAGCTTATCGGTAATCAACCTCTGGATTACAAAA
TTTGTGAAAGATTGACTGGTATTCTTAACTATGTTGCTCCTTTTACGCTATGTGGATACGCTGCTTTAAT
GCCTTTGTATCATGCTATTGCTTCCCGTATGGCTTTCATTTTCTCCTCCTTGTATAAATCCTGGTTGCTG
TCTCTTTATGAGGAGTTGTGGCCCGTTGTCAGGCAACGTGGCGTGGTGTGCACTGTGTTTGCTGACGCAA
CCCCCACTGGTTGGGGCATTGCCACCACCTGTCAGCTCCTTTCCGGGACTTTCGCTTTCCCCCTCCCTAT
TGCCACGGCGGAACTCATCGCCGCCTGCCTTGCCCGCTGCTGGACAGGGGCTCGGCTGTTGGGCACTGAC
AATTCCGTGGTGTTGTCGGGGAAATCATCGTCCTTTCCTTGGCTGCTCGCCTGTGTTGCCACCTGGATTC
TGCGCGGGACGTCCTTCTGCTACGTCCCTTCGGCCCTCAATCCAGCGGACCTTCCTTCCCGCGGCCTGCT
GCCGGCTCTGCGGCCTCTTCCGCGTCTTCGCCTTCGCCCTCAGACGAGTCGGATCTCCCTTTGGGCCGCC
TCCCCGCATCGATACCGTCGACCTCGAGACCTAGAAAAACATGGAGCAATCACAAGTAGCAATACAGCAG
CTACCAATGCTGATTGTGCCTGGCTAGAAGCACAAGAGGAGGAGGAGGTGGGTTTTCCAGTCACACCTCA
GGTACCTTTAAGACCAATGACTTACAAGGCAGCTGTAGATCTTAGCCACTTTTTAAAAGAAAAGGGGGGA
CTGGAAGGGCTAATTCACTCCCAACGAAGACAAGATATCCTTGATCTGTGGATCTACCACACACAAGGCT
ACTTCCCTGATTGGCAGAACTACACACCAGGGCCAGGGATCAGATATCCACTGACCTTTGGATGGTGCTA
CAAGCTAGTACCAGTTGAGCAAGAGAAGGTAGAAGAAGCCAATGAAGGAGAGAACACCCGCTTGTTACAC
CCTGTGAGCCTGCATGGGATGGATGACCCGGAGAGAGAAGTATTAGAGTGGAGGTTTGACAGCCGCCTAG
CATTTCATCACATGGCCCGAGAGCTGCATCCGGACTGTACTGGGTCTCTCTGGTTAGACCAGATCTGAGC
CTGGGAGCTCTCTGGCTAACTAGGGAACCCACTGCTTAAGCCTCAATAAAGCTTGCCTTGAGTGCTTCAA
GTAGTGTGTGCCCGTCTGTTGTGTGACTCTGGTAACTAGAGATCCCTCAGACCCTTTTAGTCAGTGTGGA
AAATCTCTAGCAGGGCCCGTTTAAACCCGCTGATCAGCCTCGACTGTGCCTTCTAGTTGCCAGCCATCTG
TTGTTTGCCCCTCCCCCGTGCCTTCCTTGACCCTGGAAGGTGCCACTCCCACTGTCCTTTCCTAATAAAA
TGAGGAAATTGCATCGCATTGTCTGAGTAGGTGTCATTCTATTCTGGGGGGTGGGGTGGGGCAGGACAGC
AAGGGGGAGGATTGGGAAGACAATAGCAGGCATGCTGGGGATGCGGTGGGCTCTATGGCTTCTGAGGCGG
AAAGAACCAGCTGGGGCTCTAGGGGGTATCCCC
[124 nt withheld, positions 11164-11287]
C
[91 nt withheld, positions 11289-11379]
A
[49 nt withheld, positions 11381-11429]
CCTTTGACGTTGGAGTCCACGTTCTTT
[37 nt withheld, positions 11457-11493]
ACCCTATCTCGGTCTATTCTTTTGATTTATAAGGGATTTTGCCGATTTCGGCCTATTGGTTAAAAAATGA
GCTGATTTAACAAAAATTTAACGCGAATTAATTCTGTGGAATGTGTGTCAGTTAGGGTGTGGAAAGTCCC
CAGGCTCCCCAGCAGGCAGAAGTATGCAAAGCATGCATCTCAATTAGTCAGCAACCAGGTGTGGAAAGTC
CCCAGGCTCCCCAGCAGGCAGAAGTATGCAAAGCATGCATCTCAATTAGTCAGCAACCATAGTCCCGCCC
CTAACTCCGCCCATCCCGCCCCTAACTCCGCCCAGTTCCGCCCATTCTCCGCCCCATGGCTGACTAATTT
TTTTTATTTATGCAGAGGCCGAGGCCGCCTCTGCCTCTGAGCTATTCCAGAAGTAGTGAGGAGGCTTTTT
TGGAGGCCTAGGCTTTTGCAAAAAGCTCCCGGGAGCTTGTATATCCATTTTCGGATCTGATCAGCACGTG
TTGACAATTAATCATCGGCATAGTATATCGGCATAGTATAATACGACAAGGTGAGGAACTAAACCATGGC
CAAGTTGACCAGTGCCGTTCCGGTGCTCACCGCGCGCGACGTCGCCGGAGCGGTCGAGTTCTGGACCGAC
CGGCTCGGGTTCTCCCGGGACTTCGTGGAGGACGACTTCGCCGGTGTGGTCCGGGACGACGTGACCCTGT
TCATCAGCGCGGTCCAGGACCAGGTGGTGCCGGACAACACCCTGGCCTGGGTGTGGGTGCGCGGCCTGGA
CGAGCTGTACGCCGAGTGGTCGGAGGTCGTGTCCACGAACTTCCGGGACGCCTCCGGGCCGGCCATGACC
GAGATCGGCGAGCAGCCGTGGGGGCGGGAGTTCGCCCTGCGCGACCCGGCCGGCAACTGCGTGCACTTCG
TGGCCGAGGAGCAGGACTGACACGTGCTACGAGATTTCGATTCCACCGCCGCCTTCTATGAAAGGTTGGG
CTTCGGAATCGTTTTCCGGGACGCCGGCTGGATGATCCTCCAGCGCGGGGATCTCATGCTGGAGTTCTTC
GCCCACCCCAACTTGTTTATTGCAGCTTATAATGGTTACAAATAAAGCAATAGCATCACAAATTTCACAA
ATAAAGCATTTTTTTCACTGCATTCTAGTTGTGGTTTGTCCAAACTCATCAATGTATCTTATCATGTCTG
TATACCGTCGACCTCTAGCTAGAGCTTGGCGTAATCATGGTCATAGCTGTTTCCTGTGTGAAATTGTTAT
CCGCTCACAATTCCACACAACATACGAGCCGGAAGCATAAAGTGTAAAGCCTGGGGTGCCTAATGAGTGA
GCTAACTCACATTAATTGCGTTGCGCTCACTGCCCGCTTTCCAGTCGGGAAACCTGTCGTGCCAGCTGCA
TTAATGAATCGGCCAACGCGCGGGGAGAGGCGGTTTGCGTATTGGGCGCTCTTCCGCTTCCTCGCTCACT
GACTCGCTGCGCTCGGTCGTTCGGCTGCGGCGAGCGGTATCAGCTCACTCAAAGGCGGTAATACGGTTAT
CCACAGAATCAGGGGATAACGCAGGAAAGAACATGTGAGCAAAAGGCCAGCAAAAGGCCAGGAACCGTAA
AAAGGCCGCGTTGCTGGCGTTTTTCCATAGGCTCCGCCCCCCTGACGAGCATCACAAAAATCGACGCTCA
AGTCAGAGGTGGCGAAACCCGACAGGACTATAAAGATACCAGGCGTTTCCCCCTGGAAGCTCCCTCGTGC
GCTCTCCTGTTCCGACCCTGCCGCTTACCGGATACCTGTCCGCCTTTCTCCCTTCGGGAAGCGTGGCGCT
TTCTCATAGCTCACGCTGTAGGTATCTCAGTTCGGTGTAGGTCGTTCGCTCCAAGCTGGGCTGTGTGCAC
GAACCCCCCGTTCAGCCCGACCGCTGCGCCTTATCCGGTAACTATCGTCTTGAGTCCAACCCGGTAAGAC
ACGACTTATCGCCACTGGCAGCAGCCACTGGTAACAGGATTAGCAGAGCGAGGTATGTAGGCGGTGCTAC
AGAGTTCTTGAAGTGGTGGCCTAACTACGGCTACACTAGAAGAACAGTATTTGGTATCTGCGCTCTGCTG
AAGCCAGTTACCTTCGGAAAAAGAGTTGGTAGCTCTTGATCCGGCAAACAAACCACCGCTGGTAGCGGTG
GTTTTTTTGTTTGCAAGCAGCAGATTACGCGCAGAAAAAAAGGATCTCAAGAAGATCCTTTGATCTTTTC
TACGGGGTCTGACGCTCAGTGGAACGAAAACTCACGTTAAGGGATTTTGGTCATGAGATTATCAAAAAGG
ATCTTCACCTAGATCCTTTTAAATTAAAAATGAAGTTTTAAATCAATCTAAAGTATATATGAGTAAACTT
GGTCTGACAGTTACCAATGCTTAATCAGTGAGGCACCTATCTCAGCGATCTGTCTATTTCGTTCATCCAT
AGTTGCCTGACTCCCCGTCGTGTAGATAACTACGATACGGGAGGGCTTACCATCTGGCCCCAGTGCTGCA
ATGATACCGCGAGACCCACGCTCACCGGCTCCAGATTTATCAGCAATAAACCAGCCAGCCGGAAGGGCCG
AGCGCAGAAGTGGTCCTGCAACTTTATCCGCCTCCATCCAGTCTATTAATTGTTGCCGGGAAGCTAGAGT
AAGTAGTTCGCCAGTTAATAGTTTGCGCAACGTTGTTGCCATTGCTACAGGCATCGTGGTGTCACGCTCG
TCGTTTGGTATGGCTTCATTCAGCTCCGGTTCCCAACGATCAAGGCGAGTTACATGATCCCCCATGTTGT
GCAAAAAAGCGGTTAGCTCCTTCGGTCCTCCGATCGTTGTCAGAAGTAAGTTGGCCGCAGTGTTATCACT
CATGGTTATGGCAGCACTGCATAATTCTCTTACTGTCATGCCATCCGTAAGATGCTTTTCTGTGACTGGT
GAGTACTCAACCAAGTCATTCTGAGAATAGTGTATGCGGCGACCGAGTTGCTCTTGCCCGGCGTCAATAC
GGGATAATACCGCGCCACATAGCAGAACTTTAAAAGTGCTCATCATTGGAAAACGTTCTTCGGGGCGAAA
ACTCTCAAGGATCTTACCGCTGTTGAGATCCAGTTCGATGTAACCCACTCGTGCACCCAACTGATCTTCA
GCATCTTTTACTTTCACCAGCGTTTCTGGGTGAGCAAAAACAGGAAGGCAAAATGCCGCAAAAAAGGGAA
TAAGGGCGACACGGAAATGTTGAATACTCATACTCTTCCTTTTTCAATATTATTGAAGCATTTATCAGGG
TTATTGTCTCATGAGCGGATACATATTTGAATGTATTTAGAAAAATAAACAAATAGGGGTTCCGCGCACA
TTTCCCCGAAAAGTGCCACCTGAC
